>Addgene plasmid #104563 | MMW1578: CAG-human dLbCpf1(D832A)-NLS-3xHA | addgene full sequence | sequence record 260085 | Addgene NGS Result
GTCGACATTGATTATTGACTAGTTATTAATAGTAATCAATTACGGGGTCATTAGTTCATAGCCCATATAT
GGAGTTCCGCGTTACATAACTTACGGTAAATGGCCCGCCTGGCTGACCGCCCAACGACCCCCGCCCATTG
ACGTCAATAATGACGTATGTTCCCATAGTAACGCCAATAGGGACTTTCCATTGACGTCAATGGGTGGAGT
ATTTACGGTAAACTGCCCACTTGGCAGTACATCAAGTGTATCATATGCCAAGTACGCCCCCTATTGACGT
CAATGACGGTAAATGGCCCGCCTGGCATTATGCCCAGTACATGACCTTATGGGACTTTCCTACTTGGCAG
TACATCTACGTATTAGTCATCGCTATTACCATGGTCGAGGTGAGCCCCACGTTCTGCTTCACTCTCCCCA
TCTCCCCCCCCTCCCCACCCCCAATTTTGTATTTATTTATTTTTTAATTATTTTGTGCAGCGATGGGGGC
GGGGGGGGGGGGGGGGCGCGCCRGGGGGGGGGGGGGGGGGGGGGGGGGGGGGGGGGGSGRGGSGGRGRGG
KGCGGCGGCAGCCAATCAGAGCGGCGCGCTCCGAAAGTTTCCTTTTATGGCGAGGCGGCGGCGGCGGCGG
CCCTATAAAAAGCGAAGCGCGCGGCGGGCGGGAGTCGCTGCGCGCTGCCTTCGCCCCGTGCCCCGCTCCG
CCGCCGCCTCGCGCCGCCCGCCCCGGCTCTGACTGACCGCGTTACTCCCACAGGTGAGCGGGCGGGACGG
CCCTTCTCCTCCGGGCTGTAATTAGCGCTTGGTTTAATGACGGCTTGTTTCTTTTCTGTGGCTGCGTGAA
AGCCTTGAGGGGCTCCGGGAGGGCCCTTTGTGCGGGGGGAGCGGCTCGGGGGGTGCGTGCGTGTGTGTGT
GCGTGGGGAGCGCCGCGTGCGGCTCCGCGCTGCCCGGCGGCTGTGAGCGCTGCGGGCGCGGCGCGGGGCT
TTGTGCGCTCCGCAGTGTGCGCGAGGGGAGCGCGGCCGGGGGCGGTGCCCCGCGGTGCGGGGGGGGCTGC
GAGGGGAACAAAGGCTGCGTGCGGGGTGTGTGCGTGGGGGGGTGAGCAGGGGGTGTGGGCGCGTCGGTCG
GGCTGCAACCCCCCCTGCACCCCCCTCCCCGAGTTGCTGAGCACGGCCCGGCTTCGGGTGCGGGGCTCCG
TACGGGGCGTGGCGCGGGGCTCGCCGTGCCGGGCGGGGGGTGGCGGCAGGTGGGGGTGCCGGGCGGGGCG
GGGCCGCCTCGGGCCGGGGRGGGCTCGGGGGRGGGGCGCGGCGGCCCCCGGAGCGCCGGCGGCTGTCGAG
GCGCGGCGAGCCGCAGCCATTGCCTTTTATGGTAATCGTGCGAGAGGGCGCAGGGACTTCCTTTGTCCCA
AATCTGTGCGGAGCCGAAATCTGGGAGGCGCCGCCGCACCCCCTCTAGCGGGCGCGGGGCGAAGCGGTGC
GGCGCCGGCAGGAAGGAAATGGGCGGGGAGGGCCTTCGTGCGTCGCCGCGCCGCCGTCCCCTTCTCCCTC
TCCAGCCTCGGGGCTGTCCGCGGGGGGACGGCTGCCTTCGGGGGGGACGGGGCAGGGCGGGGTTCGGCTT
CTGGCGTGTGACCGGCGGCTCTAGAGCCTCTGCTAACCATGTTCATGCCTTCTTCTTTTTCCTACAGCTC
CTGGGCAACGTGCTGGTTATTGTGCTGTCTCATCATTTTGGCAAAGAATTCTGCAGTCGACGGTACCGCG
GGCCCGGGATCCACCGGTCGCCACCATGAGCAAGCTGGAGAAGTTTACAAACTGCTACTCCCTGTCTAAG
ACCCTGAGGTTCAAGGCCATCCCTGTGGGCAAGACCCAGGAGAACATCGACAATAAGCGGCTGCTGGTGG
AGGACGAGAAGAGAGCCGAGGATTATAAGGGCGTGAAGAAGCTGCTGGATCGCTACTATCTGTCTTTTAT
CAACGACGTGCTGCACAGCATCAAGCTGAAGAATCTGAACAATTACATCAGCCTGTTCCGGAAGAAAACC
AGAACCGAGAAGGAGAATAAGGAGCTGGAGAACCTGGAGATCAATCTGCGGAAGGAGATCGCCAAGGCCT
TCAAGGGCAACGAGGGCTACAAGTCCCTGTTTAAGAAGGATATCATCGAGACAATCCTGCCAGAGTTCCT
GGACGATAAGGACGAGATCGCCCTGGTGAACAGCTTCAATGGCTTTACCACAGCCTTCACCGGCTTCTTT
GATAACAGAGAGAATATGTTTTCCGAGGAGGCCAAGAGCACATCCATCGCCTTCAGGTGTATCAACGAGA
ATCTGACCCGCTACATCTCTAATATGGACATCTTCGAGAAGGTGGACGCCATCTTTGATAAGCACGAGGT
GCAGGAGATCAAGGAGAAGATCCTGAACAGCGACTATGATGTGGAGGATTTCTTTGAGGGCGAGTTCTTT
AACTTTGTGCTGACACAGGAGGGCATCGACGTGTATAACGCCATCATCGGCGGCTTCGTGACCGAGAGCG
GCGAGAAGATCAAGGGCCTGAACGAGTACATCAACCTGTATAATCAGAAAACCAAGCAGAAGCTGCCTAA
GTTTAAGCCACTGTATAAGCAGGTGCTGAGCGATCGGGAGTCTCTGAGCTTCTACGGCGAGGGCTATACA
TCCGATGAGGAGGTGCTGGAGGTGTTTAGAAACACCCTGAACAAGAACAGCGAGATCTTCAGCTCCATCA
AGAAGCTGGAGAAGCTGTTCAAGAATTTTGACGAGTACTCTAGCGCCGGCATCTTTGTGAAGAACGGCCC
CGCCATCAGCACAATCTCCAAGGATATCTTCGGCGAGTGGAACGTGATCCGGGACAAGTGGAATGCCGAG
TATGACGATATCCACCTGAAGAAGAAGGCCGTGGTGACCGAGAAGTACGAGGACGATCGGAGAAAGTCCT
TCAAGAAGATCGGCTCCTTTTCTCTGGAGCAGCTGCAGGAGTACGCCGACGCCGATCTGTCTGTGGTGGA
GAAGCTGAAGGAGATCATCATCCAGAAGGTGGATGAGATCTACAAGGTGTATGGCTCCTCTGAGAAGCTG
TTCGACGCCGATTTTGTGCTGGAGAAGAGCCTGAAGAAGAACGACGCCGTGGTGGCCATCATGAAGGACC
TGCTGGATTCTGTGAAGAGCTTCGAGAATTACATCAAGGCCTTCTTTGGCGAGGGCAAGGAGACAAACAG
GGACGAGTCCTTCTATGGCGATTTTGTGCTGGCCTACGACATCCTGCTGAAGGTGGACCACATCTACGAT
GCCATCCGCAATTATGTGACCCAGAAGCCCTACTCTAAGGATAAGTTCAAGCTGTATTTTCAGAACCCTC
AGTTCATGGGCGGCTGGGACAAGGATAAGGAGACAGACTATCGGGCCACCATCCTGAGATACGGCTCCAA
GTACTATCTGGCCATCATGGATAAGAAGTACGCCAAGTGCCTGCAGAAGATCGACAAGGACGATGTGAAC
GGCAATTACGAGAAGATCAACTATAAGCTGCTGCCCGGCCCTAATAAGATGCTGCCAAAGGTGTTCTTTT
CTAAGAAGTGGATGGCCTACTATAACCCCAGCGAGGACATCCAGAAGATCTACAAGAATGGCACATTCAA
GAAGGGCGATATGTTTAACCTGAATGACTGTCACAAGCTGATCGACTTCTTTAAGGATAGCATCTCCCGG
TATCCAAAGTGGTCCAATGCCTACGATTTCAACTTTTCTGAGACAGAGAAGTATAAGGACATCGCCGGCT
TTTACAGAGAGGTGGAGGAGCAGGGCTATAAGGTGAGCTTCGAGTCTGCCAGCAAGAAGGAGGTGGATAA
GCTGGTGGAGGAGGGCAAGCTGTATATGTTCCAGATCTATAACAAGGACTTTTCCGATAAGTCTCACGGC
ACACCCAATCTGCACACCATGTACTTCAAGCTGCTGTTTGACGAGAACAATCACGGACAGATCAGGCTGA
GCGGAGGAGCAGAGCTGTTCATGAGGCGCGCCTCCCTGAAGAAGGAGGAGCTGGTGGTGCACCCAGCCAA
CTCCCCTATCGCCAACAAGAATCCAGATAATCCCAAGAAAACCACAACCCTGTCCTACGACGTGTATAAG
GATAAGAGGTTTTCTGAGGACCAGTACGAGCTGCACATCCCAATCGCCATCAATAAGTGCCCCAAGAACA
TCTTCAAGATCAATACAGAGGTGCGCGTGCTGCTGAAGCACGACGATAACCCCTATGTGATCGGCATCGC
CAGGGGCGAGCGCAATCTGCTGTATATCGTGGTGGTGGACGGCAAGGGCAACATCGTGGAGCAGTATTCC
CTGAACGAGATCATCAACAACTTCAACGGCATCAGGATCAAGACAGATTACCACTCTCTGCTGGACAAGA
AGGAGAAGGAGAGGTTCGAGGCCCGCCAGAACTGGACCTCCATCGAGAATATCAAGGAGCTGAAGGCCGG
CTATATCTCTCAGGTGGTGCACAAGATCTGCGAGCTGGTGGAGAAGTACGATGCCGTGATCGCCCTGGAG
GACCTGAACTCTGGCTTTAAGAATAGCCGCGTGAAGGTGGAGAAGCAGGTGTATCAGAAGTTCGAGAAGA
TGCTGATCGATAAGCTGAACTACATGGTGGACAAGAAGTCTAATCCTTGTGCAACAGGCGGCGCCCTGAA
GGGCTATCAGATCACCAATAAGTTCGAGAGCTTTAAGTCCATGTCTACCCAGAACGGCTTCATCTTTTAC
ATCCCTGCCTGGCTGACATCCAAGATCGATCCATCTACCGGCTTTGTGAACCTGCTGAAAACCAAGTATA
CCAGCATCGCCGATTCCAAGAAGTTCATCAGCTCCTTTGACAGGATCATGTACGTGCCCGAGGAGGATCT
GTTCGAGTTTGCCCTGGACTATAAGAACTTCTCTCGCACAGACGCCGATTACATCAAGAAGTGGAAGCTG
TACTCCTACGGCAACCGGATCAGAATCTTCCGGAATCCTAAGAAGAACAACGTGTTCGACTGGGAGGAGG
TGTGCCTGACCAGCGCCTATAAGGAGCTGTTCAACAAGTACGGCATCAATTATCAGCAGGGCGATATCAG
AGCCCTGCTGTGCGAGCAGTCCGACAAGGCCTTCTACTCTAGCTTTATGGCCCTGATGAGCCTGATGCTG
CAGATGCGGAACAGCATCACAGGCCGCACCGACGTGGATTTTCTGATCAGCCCTGTGAAGAACTCCGACG
GCATCTTCTACGATAGCCGGAACTATGAGGCCCAGGAGAATGCCATCCTGCCAAAGAACGCCGACGCCAA
TGGCGCCTATAACATCGCCAGAAAGGTGCTGTGGGCCATCGGCCAGTTCAAGAAGGCCGAGGACGAGAAG
CTGGATAAGGTGAAGATCGCCATCTCTAACAAGGAGTGGCTGGAGTACGCCCAGACCAGCGTGAAGCACA
AAAGGCCGGCGGCCACGAAAAAGGCCGGCCAGGCAAAAAAGAAAAAGGGATCCTACCCATACGATGTTCC
AGATTACGCTTATCCCTACGACGTGCCTGATTATGCATACCCATATGATGTCCCCGACTATGCCTAAAGC
GGCCGCACTCCTCAGGTGCAGGCTGCCTATCAGAAGGTGGTGGCTGGTGTGGCCAATGCCCTGGCTCACA
AATACCACTGAGATCTTTTTCCCTCTGCCAAAAATTATGGGGACATCATGAAGCCCCTTGAGCATCTGAC
TTCTGGCTAATAAAGGAAATTTATTTTCATTGCAATAGTGTGTTGGAATTTTTTGTGTCTCTCACTCGGA
AGGACATATGGGAGGGCAAATCATTTAAAACATCAGAATGAGTATTTGGTTTAGAGTTTGGCAACATATG
CCCATATGCTGGCTGCCATGAACAAAGGTTGGCTATAAAGAGGTCATCAGTATATGAAACAGCCCCCTGC
TGTCCATTCCTTATTCCATAGAAAAGCCTTGACTTGAGGTTAGATTTTTTTTATATTTTGTTTTGTGTTA
TTTTTTTCTTTAACATCCCTAAAATTTTCCTTACATGTTTTACTAGCCAGATTTTTCCTCCTCTCCTGAC
TACTCCCAGTCATAGCTGTCCCTCTTCTCTTATGGAGATCCCTCGACCTGCAGCCCAAGCTTGGCGTAAT
CATGGTCATAGCTGTTTCCTGTGTGAAATTGTTATCCGCTCACAATTCCACACAACATACGAGCCGGAAG
CATAAAGTGTAAAGCCTGGGGTGCCTAATGAGTGAGCTAACTCACATTAATTGCGTTGCGCTCACTGCCC
GCTTTCCAGTCGGGAAACCTGTCGTGCCAGCGGATCCGCATCTCAATTAGTCAGCAACCATAGTCCCGCC
CCTAACTCCGCCCATCCCGCCCCTAACTCCGCCCAGTTCCGCCCATTCTCCGCCCCATGGCTGACTAATT
TTTTTTATTTATGCAGAGGCCGAGGCCGCCTCGGCCTCTGAGCTATTCCAGAAGTAGTGAGGAGGCTTTT
TTGGAGGCCTAGGCTTTTGCAAAAAGCTAACTTGTTTATTGCAGCTTATAATGGTTACAAATAAAGCAAT
AGCATCACAAATTTCACAAATAAAGCATTTTTTTCACTGCATTCTAGTTGTGGTTTGTCCAAACTCATCA
ATGTATCTTATCATGTCTGGATCCGCTGCATTAATGAATCGGCCAACGCGCGGGGAGAGGCGGTTTGCGT
ATTGGGCGCTCTTCCGCTTCCTCGCTCACTGACTCGCTGCGCTCGGTCGTTCGGCTGCGGCGAGCGGTAT
CAGCTCACTCAAAGGCGGTAATACGGTTATCCACAGAATCAGGGGATAACGCAGGAAAGAACATGTGAGC
AAAAGGCCAGCAAAAGGCCAGGAACCGTAAAAAGGCCGCGTTGCTGGCGTTTTTCCATAGGCTCCGCCCC
CCTGACGAGCATCACAAAAATCGACGCTCAAGTCAGAGGTGGCGAAACCCGACAGGACTATAAAGATACC
AGGCGTTTCCCCCTGGAAGCTCCCTCGTGCGCTCTCCTGTTCCGACCCTGCCGCTTACCGGATACCTGTC
CGCCTTTCTCCCTTCGGGAAGCGTGGCGCTTTCTCATAGCTCACGCTGTAGGTATCTCAGTTCGGTGTAG
GTCGTTCGCTCCAAGCTGGGCTGTGTGCACGAACCCCCCGTTCAGCCCGACCGCTGCGCCTTATCCGGTA
ACTATCGTCTTGAGTCCAACCCGGTAAGACACGACTTATCGCCACTGGCAGCAGCCACTGGTAACAGGAT
TAGCAGAGCGAGGTATGTAGGCGGTGCTACAGAGTTCTTGAAGTGGTGGCCTAACTACGGCTACACTAGA
AGAACAGTATTTGGTATCTGCGCTCTGCTGAAGCCAGTTACCTTCGGAAAAAGAGTTGGTAGCTCTTGAT
CCGGCAAACAAACCACCGCTGGTAGCGGTGGTTTTTTTGTTTGCAAGCAGCAGATTACGCGCAGAAAAAA
AGGATCTCAAGAAGATCCTTTGATCTTTTCTACGGGGTCTGACGCTCAGTGGAACGAAAACTCACGTTAA
GGGATTTTGGTCATGAGATTATCAAAAAGGATCTTCACCTAGATCCTTTTAAATTAAAAATGAAGTTTTA
AATCAATCTAAAGTATATATGAGTAAACTTGGTCTGACAGTTACCAATGCTTAATCAGTGAGGCACCTAT
CTCAGCGATCTGTCTATTTCGTTCATCCATAGTTGCCTGACTCCCCGTCGTGTAGATAACTACGATACGG
GAGGGCTTACCATCTGGCCCCAGTGCTGCAATGATACCGCGAGACCCACGCTCACCGGCTCCAGATTTAT
CAGCAATAAACCAGCCAGCCGGAAGGGCCGAGCGCAGAAGTGGTCCTGCAACTTTATCCGCCTCCATCCA
GTCTATTAATTGTTGCCGGGAAGCTAGAGTAAGTAGTTCGCCAGTTAATAGTTTGCGCAACGTTGTTGCC
ATTGCTACAGGCATCGTGGTGTCACGCTCGTCGTTTGGTATGGCTTCATTCAGCTCCGGTTCCCAACGAT
CAAGGCGAGTTACATGATCCCCCATGTTGTGCAAAAAAGCGGTTAGCTCCTTCGGTCCTCCGATCGTTGT
CAGAAGTAAGTTGGCCGCAGTGTTATCACTCATGGTTATGGCAGCACTGCATAATTCTCTTACTGTCATG
CCATCCGTAAGATGCTTTTCTGTGACTGGTGAGTACTCAACCAAGTCATTCTGAGAATAGTGTATGCGGC
GACCGAGTTGCTCTTGCCCGGCGTCAATACGGGATAATACCGCGCCACATAGCAGAACTTTAAAAGTGCT
CATCATTGGAAAACGTTCTTCGGGGCGAAAACTCTCAAGGATCTTACCGCTGTTGAGATCCAGTTCGATG
TAACCCACTCGTGCACCCAACTGATCTTCAGCATCTTTTACTTTCACCAGCGTTTCTGGGTGAGCAAAAA
CAGGAAGGCAAAATGCCGCAAAAAAGGGAATAAGGGCGACACGGAAATGTTGAATACTCATACTCTTCCT
TTTTCAATATTATTGAAGCATTTATCAGGGTTATTGTCTCATGAGCGGATACATATTTGAATGTATTTAG
AAAAATAAACAAATAGGGGTTCCGCGCACATTTCCCCGAAAAGTGCCACCTGG
Features (pLannotate 1.2.2; 20 found; start..end, strand, type, name):
      4..383     +  enhancer       CMV enhancer: human cytomegalovirus immediate early enhancer
    661..1677    +  intron         chimeric intron: chimera between introns from chicken β-actin and rabbit β-globin
   1675..1731    +  CDS            HBB (fragment): HBB_LEPEU - Experimental evidence at protein level: Swiss-Prot protein existence level 1. Involved in oxygen transport from the lung to the various peripheral tissues. From Lepus europaeus (European hare).
   1726..1762    +  misc_feature   MCS (fragment): multiple cloning site
   1776..5459    +  CDS            LbCpf1: CRISPR-associated protein from Lachnospiraceae bacterium ND2006 (Zetsche et al., 2015)
   5460..5507    +  CDS            nucleoplasmin NLS: bipartite nuclear localization signal from nucleoplasmin
   5514..5594    +  CDS            3xHA: three tandem HA epitope tags
   5607..5678    +  CDS            HBB (fragment): HBB_PONPY - Experimental evidence at transcript level: Swiss-Prot protein existence level 2. Involved in oxygen transport from the lung to the various peripheral tissues. From Pongo pygmaeus (Bornean orangutan).
   5749..5804    +  polyA_signal   β-globin poly(A) signal: rabbit β-globin polyadenylation signal (Gil and Proudfoot, 1987)
   6189..6205    -  protein_bind   lac operator: The lac repressor binds to the lac operator to inhibit transcription in E. coli. This inhibition can be relieved by adding lactose or isopropyl-β-D-thiogalactopyranoside (IPTG). lac repressor encoded by lacI
   6213..6243    -  promoter       lac promoter: promoter for the E. coli lac operon
   6258..6279    -  protein_bind   CAP binding site: CAP binding activates transcription in the presence of cAMP. E. coli catabolite activator protein
   6292..6331    -  CDS            lacI (fragment): lac repressor; lacI; The lac repressor binds to the lac operator to inhibit transcription in E. coli. This inhibition can be relieved by adding lactose or isopropyl-β-D-thiogalactopyranoside (IPTG).
   6338..6360    +  promoter       SV40 promoter (fragment): SV40 enhancer and early promoter
   6384..6519    +  rep_origin     SV40 ori: SV40 origin of replication
   6539..6673    +  polyA_signal   SV40 poly(A) signal: SV40 polyadenylation signal
   6675..6729    -  CDS            lacI (fragment): lac repressor; lacI; The lac repressor binds to the lac operator to inhibit transcription in E. coli. This inhibition can be relieved by adding lactose or isopropyl-β-D-thiogalactopyranoside (IPTG).
   6912..7500    -  rep_origin     ori: high-copy-number ColE1/pMB1/pBR322/pUC origin of replication
   7671..8531    -  CDS            AmpR: β-lactamase; bla; confers resistance to ampicillin, carbenicillin, and related antibiotics
   8532..8636    -  promoter       AmpR promoter: bla
