[The description below was written by a language model from this plasmid's Addgene catalogue record and pLannotate feature annotations shown in this document.]
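Description:
MMW1578: CAG-human dLbCpf1(D832A)-NLS-3xHA is a mammalian expression plasmid of about 8.7 kb, built on the pCAG-GFP backbone, for producing a catalytically inactive Cpf1 (Cas12a) nuclease from Lachnospiraceae bacterium. It is propagated in E. coli as a high-copy plasmid through a ColE1/pUC-type origin and selected with ampicillin via the β-lactamase gene and its native promoter. The backbone also carries an SV40 origin of replication with a fragment of the SV40 promoter and an SV40 poly(A) signal, plus residual lac promoter/operator and short lacI fragments. No mammalian selection marker is annotated, which suggests use by transient transfection.

The expression cassette is driven by the CAG promoter, seen in the feature table as the CMV immediate-early enhancer followed by the chimeric chicken β-actin/rabbit β-globin intron. The short "HBB" hits flanking the insert most likely reflect rabbit β-globin sequences belonging to this cassette rather than separate coding regions. Downstream lies the human codon-optimized LbCpf1 open reading frame carrying the D832A substitution, which the record describes as rendering the enzyme "dead". The protein is fused at its C terminus to a bipartite nucleoplasmin nuclear localization signal, which directs it to the nucleus, and to three tandem HA epitopes for detection. Transcripts are terminated by the rabbit β-globin polyadenylation signal.

No crRNA expression cassette is annotated, so the guide RNA must be supplied from a separate construct. No effector domain is fused to dLbCpf1. The plasmid comes from work on Cpf1-based transcription factors for inducible and multiplex gene regulation, but the record does not state the specific role this unfused version played there.
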