Addgene plasmid #104563: MMW1578: CAG-human dLbCpf1(D832A)-NLS-3xHA
Purpose: Mammalian expression vector for catalytically inactive Cpf1 from Lachnospiraceae bacterium (dLbCpf1)
Depositing lab: Keith Joung. Depositing organization: Massachusetts General Hospital. Publication: Inducible and multiplex gene regulation using CRISPR-Cpf1-based transcription factors. Tak YE, Kleinstiver BP, Nunez JK, Hsu JY, Horng JE, Gong J, Weissman JS, Joung JK. Nat Methods. 2017 Oct 30. doi: 10.1038/nmeth.4483. PubMed 29083402.
Backbone
  Vector backbone: pCAG-GFP
  Backbone manufacturer: Cepko lab (Addgene plasmid # 11179)
  Vector type: Mammalian Expression, CRISPR
Growth in bacteria
  Bacterial resistance: Ampicillin, 100 μg/mL
  Growth temperature: 37°C
  Growth strain: DH5alpha
  Copy number: High Copy
Gene/Insert
  Gene/Insert name: dLbCpf1 (D832A) (alt names: human codon optimized ‘dead’ Cpf1; dLbCas12a)
  Species: Lachnospiraceae bacterium
  Mutation: D832A
  Promoter: CAG
  Tag / fusion protein: NLS-3xHA (C terminal on insert)
  Cloning method: Gibson Cloning
  Sequencing primers: 5′ pCAG-F (5'-GCAACGTGCTGGTTATTGTG-3'); 3′ oBK23-R (5'-CAGAGGGAAAAAGATCTCAGTGG-3')
Terms and licenses: Academic/Nonprofit Terms; Industry Terms: Not Available to Industry
How to cite: MMW1578: CAG-human dLbCpf1(D832A)-NLS-3xHA was a gift from Keith Joung (Addgene plasmid # 104563 ; http://n2t.net/addgene:104563 ; RRID:Addgene_104563)
